>Addgene plasmid #33308 | cEF.tk-GFP | addgene full sequence | sequence record 256974 | Addgene NGS Result
AGGTGGCACTTTTCGGGGAAATGTGCGCGGAACCCCTATTTGTTTATTTTTCTAAATACATTCAAATATG
TATCCGCTCATGAGACAATAACCCTGATAAATGCTTCAATAATATTGAAAAAGGAAGAGTATGAGTATTC
AACATTTCCGTGTCGCCCTTATTCCCTTTTTTGCGGCATTTTGCCTTCCTGTTTTTGCTCACCCAGAAAC
GCTGGTGAAAGTAAAAGATGCTGAAGATCAGTTGGGTGCACGAGTGGGTTACATCGAACTGGATCTCAAC
AGCGGTAAGATCCTTGAGAGTTTTCGCCCCGAAGAACGTTTTCCAATGATGAGCACTTTTAAAGTTCTGC
TATGTGGCGCGGTATTATCCCGTATTGACGCCGGGCAAGAGCAACTCGGTCGCCGCATACACTATTCTCA
GAATGACTTGGTTGAGTACTCACCAGTCACAGAAAAGCATCTTACGGATGGCATGACAGTAAGAGAATTA
TGCAGTGCTGCCATAACCATGAGTGATAACACTGCGGCCAACTTACTTCTGACAACGATCGGAGGACCGA
AGGAGCTAACCGCTTTTTTGCACAACATGGGGGATCATGTAACTCGCCTTGATCGTTGGGAACCGGAGCT
GAATGAAGCCATACCAAACGACGAGCGTGACACCACGATGCCTGTAGCAATGGCAACAACGTTGCGCAAA
CTATTAACTGGCGAACTACTTACTCTAGCTTCCCGGCAACAATTAATAGACTGGATGGAGGCGGATAAAG
TTGCAGGACCACTTCTGCGCTCGGCCCTTCCGGCTGGCTGGTTTATTGCTGATAAATCTGGAGCCGGTGA
GCGTGGGTCTCGCGGTATCATTGCAGCACTGGGGCCAGATGGTAAGCCCTCCCGTATCGTAGTTATCTAC
ACGACGGGGAGTCAGGCAACTATGGATGAACGAAATAGACAGATCGCTGAGATAGGTGCCTCACTGATTA
AGCATTGGTAACTGTCAGACCAAGTTTACTCATATATACTTTAGATTGATTTAAAACTTCATTTTTAATT
TAAAAGGATCTAGGTGAAGATCCTTTTTGATAATCTCATGACCAAAATCCCTTAACGTGAGTTTTCGTTC
CACTGAGCGTCAGACCCCGTAGAAAAGATCAAAGGATCTTCTTGAGATCCTTTTTTTCTGCGCGTAATCT
GCTGCTTGCAAACAAAAAAACCACCGCTACCAGCGGTGGTTTGTTTGCCGGATCAAGAGCTACCAACTCT
TTTTCCGAAGGTAACTGGCTTCAGCAGAGCGCAGATACCAAATACTGTTCTTCTAGTGTAGCCGTAGTTA
GGCCACCACTTCAAGAACTCTGTAGCACCGCCTACATACCTCGCTCTGCTAATCCTGTTACCAGTGGCTG
CTGCCAGTGGCGATAAGTCGTGTCTTACCGGGTTGGACTCAAGACGATAGTTACCGGATAAGGCGCAGCG
GTCGGGCTGAACGGGGGGTTCGTGCACACAGCCCAGCTTGGAGCGAACGACCTACACCGAACTGAGATAC
CTACAGCGTGAGCTATGAGAAAGCGCCACGCTTCCCGAAGGGAGAAAGGCGGACAGGTATCCGGTAAGCG
GCAGGGTCGGAACAGGAGAGCGCACGAGGGAGCTTCCAGGGGGAAACGCCTGGTATCTTTATAGTCCTGT
CGGGTTTCGCCACCTCTGACTTGAGCGTCGATTTTTGTGATGCTCGTCAGGGGGGCGGAGCCTATGGAAA
AACGCCAGCAACGCGGCCTTTTTACGGTTCCTGGCCTTTTGCTGGCCTTTTGCTCACATGTTCTTTCCTG
CGTTATCCCCTGATTCTGTGGATAACCGTATTACCGCCTTTGAGTGAGCTGATACCGCTCGCCGCAGCCG
AACGACCGAGCGCAGCGAGTCAGTGAGCGAGGAAGCGGAAGAGCGCCCAATACGCAAACCGCCTCTCCCC
GCGCGTTGGCCGATTCATTAATGCAGCTGGCACGACAGGTTTCCCGACTGGAAAGCGGGCAGTGAGCGCA
ACGCAATTAATGTGAGTTAGCTCACTCATTAGGCACCCCAGGCTTTACACTTTATGCTTCCGGCTCGTAT
GTTGTGTGGAATTGTGAGCGGATAACAATTTCACACAGGAAACAGCTATGACCATGATTACGCCAAGCGC
GCAATTAACCCTCACTAAAGGGAACAAAAGCTGGAGCTGCAAGCTTAATGTAGTCTTATGCAATACTCTT
GTAGTCTTGCAACATGGTAACGATGAGTTAGCAACATGCCTTACAAGGAGAGAAAAAGCACCGTGCATGC
CGATTGGTGGAAGTAAGGTGGTACGATCGTGCCTTATTAGGAAGGCAACAGACGGGTCTGACATGGATTG
GACGAACCACTGAATTGCCGCATTGCAGAGATATTGTATTTAAGTGCCTAGCTCGATACATAAACGGGTC
TCTCTGGTTAGACCAGATCTGAGCCTGGGAGCTCTCTGGCTAACTAGGGAACCCACTGCTTAAGCCTCAA
TAAAGCTTGCCTTGAGTGCTTCAAGTAGTGTGTGCCCGTCTGTTGTGTGACTCTGGTAACTAGAGATCCC
TCAGACCCTTTTAGTCAGTGTGGAAAATCTCTAGCAGTGGCGCCCGAACAGGGACTTGAAAGCGAAAGGG
AAACCAGAGGAGCTCTCTCGACGCAGGACTCGGCTTGCTGAAGCGCGCACGGCAAGAGGCGAGGGGCGGC
GACTGGTGAGTACGCCAAAAATTTTGACTAGCGGAGGCTAGAAGGAGAGAGATGGGTGCGAGAGCGTCAG
TATTAAGCGGGGGAGAATTAGATCGCGATGGGAAAAAATTCGGTTAAGGCCAGGGGGAAAGAAAAAATAT
AAATTAAAACATATAGTATGGGCAAGCAGGGAGCTAGAACGATTCGCAGTTAATCCTGGCCTGTTAGAAA
CATCAGAAGGCTGTAGACAAATACTGGGACAGCTACAACCATCCCTTCAGACAGGATCAGAAGAACTTAG
ATCATTATATAATACAGTAGCAACCCTCTATTGTGTGCATCAAAGGATAGAGATAAAAGACACCAAGGAA
GCTTTAGACAAGATAGAGGAAGAGCAAAACAAAAGTAAGACCACCGCACAGCAAGCGGCCGCTGATCTTC
AGACCTGGAGGAGGAGATATGAGGGACAATTGGAGAAGTGAATTATATAAATATAAAGTAGTAAAAATTG
AACCATTAGGAGTAGCACCCACCAAGGCAAAGAGAAGAGTGGTGCAGAGAGAAAAAAGAGCAGTGGGAAT
AGGAGCTTTGTTCCTTGGGTTCTTGGGAGCAGCAGGAAGCACTATGGGCGCAGCGTCAATGACGCTGACG
GTACAGGCCAGACAATTATTGTCTGGTATAGTGCAGCAGCAGAACAATTTGCTGAGGGCTATTGAGGCGC
AACAGCATCTGTTGCAACTCACAGTCTGGGGCATCAAGCAGCTCCAGGCAAGAATCCTGGCTGTGGAAAG
ATACCTAAAGGATCAACAGCTCCTGGGGATTTGGGGTTGCTCTGGAAAACTCATTTGCACCACTGCTGTG
CCTTGGAATGCTAGTTGGAGTAATAAATCTCTGGAACAGATTTGGAATCACACGACCTGGATGGAGTGGG
ACAGAGAAATTAACAATTACACAAGCTTAATACACTCCTTAATTGAAGAATCGCAAAACCAGCAAGAAAA
GAATGAACAAGAATTATTGGAATTAGATAAATGGGCAAGTTTGTGGAATTGGTTTAACATAACAAATTGG
CTGTGGTATATAAAATTATTCATAATGATAGTAGGAGGCTTGGTAGGTTTAAGAATAGTTTTTGCTGTAC
TTTCTATAGTGAATAGAGTTAGGCAGGGATATTCACCATTATCGTTTCAGACCCACCTCCCAACCCCGAG
GGGAATCACAAATGGCAGTATTCATCCACAATTTTAAAAGAAAAGGGGGGATTGGGGGGTACAGTGCAGG
GGAAAGAATAGTAGACATAATAGCAACAGACATACAAACTAAAGAATTACAAAAACAAATTACAAAAATT
CAAAATTTTCGGGTTTATTACAGGGACAGCAGAGATCCACTTTGGGATGACCCGACAGGCCCGAAGGAAT
AGAAGAAGAAGGTGGAGAGAGAGACAGAGACAGATCCATTCGATTAGTGAACGGATCTCGACGGTATCGA
TCACGAGACTAGCCTCGAGAAGCTTGATGACGGTATCGATAAGCTTTGCAAAGATGGATAAAGTTTTAAA
CAGAGAGGAATCTTTGCAGCTAATGGACCTTCTAGGTCTTGAAAGGAGTGGGAATTGGCTCCGGTGCCCG
TCAGTGGGCAGAGCGCACATCGCCCACAGTCCCCGAGAAGTTGGGGGGAGGGGTCGGCAATTGAACCGGT
GCCTAGAGAAGGTGGCGCGGGGTAAACTGGGAAAGTGATGTCGTGTACTGGCTCCGCCTTTTTCCCGAGG
GTGGGGGAGAACCGTATATAAGTGCAGTAGTCGCCGTGAACGTTCTTTTTCGCAACGGGTTTGCCGCCAG
AACACAGGTAAGTGCCGTGTGTGGTTCCCGCGGGCCTGGCCTCTTTACGGGTTATGGCCCTTGCGTGCCT
TGAATTACTTCCACCTGGCTGCAGTACGTGATTCTTGATCCCGAGCTTCGGGTTGGAAGTGGGTGGGAGA
GTTCGAGGCCTTGCGCTTAAGGAGCCCCTTCGCCTCGTGCTTGAGTTGAGGCCTGGCCTGGGCGCTGGGG
CCGCCGCGTGCGAATCTGGTGGCACCTTCGCGCCTGTCTCGCTGCTTTCGATAAGTCTCTAGCCATTTAA
AATTTTTGATGACCTGCTGCGACGCTTTTTTTCTGGCAAGATAGTCTTGTAAATGCGGGCCAAGATCTGC
ACACTGGTATTTCGGTTTTTGGGGCCGCGGGCGGCGACGGGGCCCGTGCGTCCCAGCGCACATGTTCGGC
GAGGCGGGGCCTGCGAGCGCGGCCACCGAGAATCGGACGGGGGTAGTCTCAAGCTGGCCGGCCTGCTCTG
GTGCCTGGCCTCGCGCCGCCGTGTATCGCCCCGCCCTGGGCGGCAAGGCTGGCCCGGTCGGCACCAGTTG
CGTGAGCGGAAAGATGGCCGCTTCCCGGCCCTGCTGCAGGGAGCTCAAAATGGAGGACGCGGCGCTCGGG
AGAGCGGGCGGGTGAGTCACCCACACAAAGGAAAAGGGCCTTTCCGTCCTCAGCCGTCGCTTCATGTGAC
TCCACGGAGTACCGGGCGCCGTCCAGGCACCTCGATTAGTTCTCGAGCTTTTGGAGTACGTCGTCTTTAG
GTTGGGGGGAGGGGTTTTATGCGATGGAGTTTCCCCACACTGAGTGGGTGGAGACTGAAGTTAGGCCAGC
TTGGCACTTGATGTAATTCTCCTTGGAATTTGCCCTTTTTGAGTTTGGATCTTGGTTCATTCTCAAGCCT
CAGACAGTGGTTCAAAGTTTTTTTCTTCCATTTCAGGTGTCGTGAGGAATTAGCTTGGTACTAATACGAC
TCACTATAGGGAGACCCAAGCTGGCTAGGTAAGCTTGATGCTACCGGACTCAGATCCCGGATCTTGGTGG
CGTGAAACTCCCGCACCTCTTCGGCAAGCGCCTTGTAGAAGCGCGTATGGCTTCGTACCCCTGCCATCAA
CACGCGTCTGCGTTCGACCAGGCTGCGCGTTCTCGCGGCCATAGCAACCGACGTACGGCGTTGCGCCCTC
GCCGGCAGCAAGAAGCCACGGAAGTCCGCCTGGAGCAGAAAATGCCCACGCTACTGCGGGTTTATATAGA
CGGTCCTCACGGGATGGGGAAAACCACCACCACGCAACTGCTGGTGGCCCTGGGTTCGCGCGACGATATC
GTCTACGTACCCGAGCCGATGACTTACTGGCAGGTGCTGGGGGCTTCCGAGACAATCGCGAACATCTACA
CCACACAACACCGCCTCGACCAGGGTGAGATATCGGCCGGGGACGCGGCGGTGGTAATGACAAGCGCCCA
GATAACAATGGGCATGCCTTATGCCGTGACCGACGCCGTTCTGGCTCCTCATATCGGGGGGGAGGCTGGG
AGCTCACATGCCCCGCCCCCGGCCCTCACCCTCATCTTCGACCGCCATCCCATCGCCGCCCTCCTGTGCT
ACCCGGCCGCGCGATACCTTATGGGCAGCATGACCCCCCAGGCCGTGCTGGCGTTCGTGGCCCTCATCCC
GCCGACCTTGCCCGGCACAAACATCGTGTTGGGGGCCCTTCCGGAGGACAGACACATCGACCGCCTGGCC
AAACGCCAGCGCCCCGGCGAGCGGCTTGACCTGGCTATGCTGGCCGCGATTCGCCGCGTTTACGGGCTGC
TTGCCAATACGGTGCGGTATCTGCAGGGCGGCGGGTCGTGGCGGGAGGATTGGGGACAGCTTTCGGGGAC
GGCCGTGCCGCCCCAGGGTGCCGAGCCCCAGAGCAACGCGGGCCCACGACCCCATATCGGGGACACGTTA
TTTACCCTGTTTCGGGCCCCCGAGTTGCTGGCCCCCAACGGCGACCTGTACAACGTGTTTGCCTGGGCCT
TGGACGTCTTGGCCAAACGCCTCCGTCCCATGCACGTCTTTATCCTGGATTACGACCAATCGCCCGCCGG
CTGCCGGGACGCCCTGCTGCAACTTACCTCCGGGATGGTCCAGACCCACGTCACCACCCCCGGCTCCATA
CCGACGATCTGCGACCTGGCGCGCACGTTTGCCCGGGATCCACCGGTCGCCACCATGGTGAGCAAGGGCG
AGGAGCTGTTCACCGGGGTGGTGCCCATCCTGGTCGAGCTGGACGGCGACGTAAACGGCCACAAGTTCAG
CGTGTCCGGCGAGGGCGAGGGCGATGCCACCTACGGCAAGCTGACCCTGAAGTTCATCTGCACCACCGGC
AAGCTGCCCGTGCCCTGGCCCACCCTCGTGACCACCCTGACCTACGGCGTGCAGTGCTTCAGCCGCTACC
CCGACCACATGAAGCAGCACGACTTCTTCAAGTCCGCCATGCCCGAAGGCTACGTCCAGGAGCGCACCAT
CTTCTTCAAGGACGACGGCAACTACAAGACCCGCGCCGAGGTGAAGTTCGAGGGCGACACCCTGGTGAAC
CGCATCGAGCTGAAGGGCATCGACTTCAAGGAGGACGGCAACATCCTGGGGCACAAGCTGGAGTACAACT
ACAACAGCCACAACGTCTATATCATGGCCGACAAGCAGAAGAACGGCATCAAGGTGAACTTCAAGATCCG
CCACAACATCGAGGACGGCAGCGTGCAGCTCGCCGACCACTACCAGCAGAACACCCCCATCGGCGACGGC
CCCGTGCTGCTGCCCGACAACCACTACCTGAGCACCCAGTCCGCCCTGAGCAAAGACCCCAACGAGAAGC
GCGATCACATGGTCCTGCTGGAGTTCGTGACCGCCGCCGGGATCACTCTCGGCATGGACGAGCTGTACAA
GTAAAGCGGCCGTACAAGTAAAGCGGCCGCGTCGACGGGCCCGCGGAATTCGAGCTCGGTACCTTTAAGA
CCAATGACTTACAAGGCAGCTGTAGATCTTAGCCACTTTTTAAAAGAAAAGGGGGGACTGGAAGGGCTAA
TTCACTCCCAACGAAGACAAGATCTGCTTTTTGCTTGTACTGGGTCTCTCTGGTTAGACCAGATCTGAGC
CTGGGAGCTCTCTGGCTAACTAGGGAACCCACTGCTTAAGCCTCAATAAAGCTTGCCTTGAGTGCTTCAA
GTAGTGTGTGCCCGTCTGTTGTGTGACTCTGGTAACTAGAGATCCCTCAGACCCTTTTAGTCAGTGTGGA
AAATCTCTAGCAGTAGTAGTTCATGTCATCTTATTATTCAGTATTTATAACTTGCAAAGAAATGAATATC
AGAGAGTGAGAGGAACTTGTTTATTGCAGCTTATAATGGTTACAAATAAAGCAATAGCATCACAAATTTC
ACAAATAAAGCATTTTTTTCACTGCATTCTAGTTGTGGTTTGTCCAAACTCATCAATGTATCTTATCATG
TCTGGCTCTAGCTATCCCGCCCCTAACTCCGCCCATCCCGCCCCTAACTCCGCCCAGTTCCGCCCATTCT
CCGCCCCATGGCTGACTAATTTTTTTTATTTATGCAGAGGCCGAGGCCGCCTCGGCCTCTGAGCTATTCC
AGAAGTAGTGAGGAGGCTTTTTTGGAGGCCTAGGGACGTACCCAATTCGCCCTATAGTGAGTCGTATTAC
GCGCGCTCACTGGCCGTCGTTTTACAACGTCGTGACTGGGAAAACCCTGGCGTTACCCAACTTAATCGCC
TTGCAGCACATCCCCCTTTCGCCAGCTGGCGTAATAGCGAAGAGGCCCGCACCGATCGCCCTTCCCAACA
GTTGCGCAGCCTGAATGGCGAATGGG
[124 nt withheld, positions 8427-8550]
C
[91 nt withheld, positions 8552-8642]
A
[49 nt withheld, positions 8644-8692]
CCTTTGACGTTGGAGTCCACGTTCTTT
[37 nt withheld, positions 8720-8756]
ACCCTATCTCGGTCTATTCTTTTGATTTATAAGGGATTTTGCCGATTTCGGCCTATTGGTTAAAAAATGA
GCTGATTTAACAAAAATTTAACGCGAATTTTAACAAAATATTAACGCTTACAATTT
Features (pLannotate 1.2.2; 31 found; start..end, strand, type, name):
     26..130     +  promoter       AmpR promoter: bla
    131..991     +  CDS            AmpR: β-lactamase; bla; confers resistance to ampicillin, carbenicillin, and related antibiotics
   1162..1750    +  rep_origin     ori: high-copy-number ColE1/pMB1/pBR322/pUC origin of replication
   1933..2025    +  CDS            lacI (fragment): lac repressor; lacI; The lac repressor binds to the lac operator to inhibit transcription in E. coli. This inhibition can be relieved by adding lactose or isopropyl-β-D-thiogalactopyranoside (IPTG).
   2038..2059    +  protein_bind   CAP binding site: CAP binding activates transcription in the presence of cAMP. E. coli catabolite activator protein
   2074..2104    +  promoter       lac promoter: promoter for the E. coli lac operon
   2112..2128    +  protein_bind   lac operator: The lac repressor binds to the lac operator to inhibit transcription in E. coli. This inhibition can be relieved by adding lactose or isopropyl-β-D-thiogalactopyranoside (IPTG). lac repressor encoded by lacI
   2173..2191    +  promoter       T3 promoter: promoter for bacteriophage T3 RNA polymerase
   2219..2445    +  promoter       RSV promoter: Rous sarcoma virus enhancer/promoter
   2446..2626    +  LTR            5' LTR (truncated): truncated 5' long terminal repeat (LTR) from HIV-1
   2673..2798    +  misc_feature   HIV-1 Ψ: packaging signal of human immunodeficiency virus type 1
   2782..3145    +  CDS            HIV-1 gag (fragment): gag protein from human immunodeficiency virus 1; gag
   3291..3524    +  misc_feature   RRE: The Rev response element (RRE) of HIV-1 allows for Rev-dependent mRNA export from the nucleus to the cytoplasm.
   3901..3924    +  CDS            Rev (fragment): human immunodeficiency virus 1 (HIV-1) Rev protein; rev; enhances nuclear export of unspliced and incompletely spliced viral mRNAs
   3952..4069    +  misc_feature   cPPT/CTS: central polypurine tract and central termination sequence of HIV-1
   4109..4187    +  CDS            Rev (fragment): human immunodeficiency virus 1 (HIV-1) Rev protein; rev; enhances nuclear export of unspliced and incompletely spliced viral mRNAs
   4229..4246    -  misc_feature   MCS (fragment): pBluescript multiple cloning site
   4254..4320    +  CDS            small t antigen (fragment): SV40 (simian virus 40) small t antigen
   4327..5505    +  promoter       EF-1α promoter: strong constitutive promoter for human elongation factor EF-1α
   5522..5540    +  promoter       T7 promoter: promoter for bacteriophage T7 RNA polymerase
   5570..5586    +  misc_feature   MCS (fragment): multiple cloning site
   5590..5625    +  5'UTR          HSV TK 5'-UTR (fragment): 5' untranslated region from the herpes simplex virus thymidine kinase gene
   5647..6758    +  CDS            HSV TK (fragment): herpes simplex virus thymidine kinase confers sensitivity to nucleoside analogs such as acyclovir or ganciclovir
   6775..7494    +  CDS            EGFP: the original enhanced GFP (Yang et al., 1996) mammalian codon-optimized
   7549..7617    +  CDS            nef (fragment): NEF_HV1Z2 - Experimental evidence at protein level: Swiss-Prot protein existence level 1. Extracellular Nef protein targets CD4(+) T-lymphocytes for apoptosis by interacting with CXCR4 surface receptors. From Human immunodeficiency virus type 1 group M subtype D (isolate Z2/CDC-Z34) (HIV-1).
   7619..7852    +  LTR            3' LTR (ΔU3): self-inactivating 3' long terminal repeat (LTR) from HIV-1
   7924..8045    +  polyA_signal   SV40 poly(A) signal: SV40 polyadenylation signal
   8085..8220    +  rep_origin     SV40 ori: SV40 origin of replication
   8241..8259    -  promoter       T7 promoter: promoter for bacteriophage T7 RNA polymerase
   8267..8422    +  CDS            lacZα (fragment): LacZα fragment of β-galactosidase; lacZ fragment
   8427..8855    +  rep_origin     f1 ori (sequence partly withheld): f1 bacteriophage origin of replication; arrow indicates direction of (+) strand synthesis
