[The description below was written by a language model from this plasmid's Addgene catalogue record and pLannotate feature annotations shown in this document.]
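Description:
cEF.tk-GFP is a third-generation-style, self-inactivating HIV-1 lentiviral transfer plasmid built on the cFUGW backbone and designed for stable expression of a dual-function reporter in mammalian cells. In bacteria it is maintained through a high-copy ColE1/pUC origin and selected with ampicillin via the β-lactamase gene. The backbone also carries an f1 origin and remnants of a pBluescript-type cloning region (lac promoter/operator, lacZα fragment, T3 and T7 promoters). Viral genomic RNA is driven by an RSV enhancer/promoter fused to a truncated 5' LTR, followed by the Ψ packaging signal with a partial gag sequence, the Rev response element for Rev-dependent nuclear export, and the cPPT/CTS element that aids nuclear import of the reverse-transcribed genome. The 3' LTR carries the ΔU3 deletion, so the integrated provirus lacks LTR promoter activity and expression depends on the internal promoter. An SV40 poly(A) signal and SV40 origin lie downstream of the 3' LTR. No WPRE is annotated.

The payload, listed as about 2 kb, is a herpes simplex virus thymidine kinase coding sequence placed immediately upstream of EGFP under the strong constitutive human EF-1α promoter. The close spacing of the two annotated reading frames and the insert name are consistent with a TK–GFP fusion, although the record does not state this explicitly. GFP allows fluorescence-based identification or sorting of transduced cells, while HSV-TK phosphorylates and traps nucleoside analogue substrates, which supports radiotracer imaging and also confers sensitivity to drugs such as ganciclovir. The associated publication used this kind of labelling for serial imaging of human embryonic stem-cell engraftment and teratoma formation in live mice.
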