Addgene plasmid #33308: cEF.tk-GFP
Depositing lab: Linzhao Cheng. Depositing organization: Johns Hopkins University and School of Medicine. Publication: Serial imaging of human embryonic stem-cell engraftment and teratoma formation in live mouse models. Pomper MG, Hammond H, Yu X, Ye Z, Foss CA, Lin DD, Fox JJ, Cheng L. Cell Res. 2009 Mar;19(3):370-9. 10.1038/cr.2008.329 PubMed 19114988.
Backbone
  Vector backbone: cFUGW
  Vector type: Mammalian Expression, Lentiviral
Growth in bacteria
  Bacterial resistance: Ampicillin, 100 μg/mL
  Growth temperature: 37°C
  Growth strain: Stbl3
  Copy number: High Copy
Gene/Insert
  Gene/Insert name: HSV-TK/GFP
  Insert size (bp): 2000
  Promoter: EF1a
  Cloning method: Restriction Enzyme; 5′ cloning site none (destroyed during cloning); 3′ cloning site none (destroyed during cloning)
  Sequencing primers: 5′ EF1a fwd primer; 3′ CTGGTCTAACCAGAGAGACC
Terms and licenses: Academic/Nonprofit Terms; Industry Terms: Not Available to Industry
How to cite: cEF.tk-GFP was a gift from Linzhao Cheng (Addgene plasmid # 33308 ; http://n2t.net/addgene:33308 ; RRID:Addgene_33308)
