>Addgene plasmid #33308 | cEF.tk-GFP | addgene partial sequence | sequence record 45152 | EGFP-N 5'-CGTCGCCGTCCAGCTCGACCAG-3'
CTCGCCCTTGCTCACCATGGTGGCGACCGGTGGATCCCGGGCAAACGTGCGCGCCAGGTCGCAGATCGTC
GGTATGGAGCCGGGGGTGGTGACGTGGGTCTGGACCATCCCGGAGGTAAGTTGCAGCAGGGCGTCCCGGC
AGCCGGCGGGCGATTGGTCGTAATCCAGGATAAAGACGTGCATGGGACGGAGGCGTTTGGCCAAGACGTC
CAAGGCCCAGGCAAACACGTTGTACAGGTCGCCGTTGGGGGCCAGCAACTCGGGGGCCCGAAACAGGGTA
AATAACGTGTCCCCGATATGGGGTCGTGGGCCCGCGTTGCTCTGGGGCTCGGCACCCTGGGGCGGCACGG
CCGTCCCCGAAAGCTGTCCCCAATCCTCCCGCCACGACCCGCCGCCCTGCAGATACCGCACCGTATTGGC
AAGCAGCCCGTAAACGCGGCGAATCGCGGCCAGCATAGCCAGGTCAAGCCGCTCGCCGGGGCGCTGGCGT
TTGGCCAGGCGGTCGATGTGTCTGTCCTCCGGAAGGGCCCCCAACACGATGTTTGTGCCGGGCAAGGTCG
GCGGGATGAGGGCCACGAACGCCAGCACGGCCTGGGGGGTCATGCTGCCCATAAGGTATCGCGCGGCCGG
GTAGCACAGGAGGGCGGCGATGGGATGGCGGTCGAAGATGAGGGTGAGGGCCGGGGGCGGGGCATGTGAG
CTCCCAGCCTCCCCCCCGATATGAGGAGCCAGAACGGCGTCGGTCACGGCATAAGGCATGCCCATTGTTA
TCTGGGCGCTTGTCATTACCACCGCCGCGTCCCCGGCCGATATCTCACCCTGGTCGAGGCGGTGTTGTGT
GGTGTAGATGTTCGCGATTGTCTCGGAAGCCCCCAGCACCTGCCAGTAAGTCATCGGCTCGGGTAC
