>Addgene plasmid #33308 | cEF.tk-GFP | addgene partial sequence | sequence record 96818 | EF1a-F 5'-TCAAGCCTCAGACAGTGGTTC-3'
GTGAGGAATTAGCTTGGTACTAATACGACTCACTATAGGGAGACCCAAGCTGGCTAGGTAAGCTTGATGC
TACCGGACTCAGATCCCGGATCTTGGTGGCGTGAAACTCCCGCACCTCTTCGGCAAGCGCCTTGTAGAAG
CGCGTATGGCTTCGTACCCCTGCCATCAACACGCGTCTGCGTTCGACCAGGCTGCGCGTTCTCGCGGCCA
TAGCAACCGACGTACGGCGTTGCGCCCTCGCCGGCAGCAAGAAGCCACGGAAGTCCGCCTGGAGCAGAAA
ATGCCCACGCTACTGCGGGTTTATATAGACGGTCCTCACGGGATGGGGAAAACCACCACCACGCAACTGC
TGGTGGCCCTGGGTTCGCGCGACGATATCGTCTACGTACCCGAGCCGATGACTTACTGGCAGGTGCTGGG
GGCTTCCGAGACAATCGCGAACATCTACACCACACAACACCGCCTCGACCAGGGTGAGATATCGGCCGGG
GACGCGGCGGTGGTAATGACAAGCGCCCAGATAACAATGGGCATGCCTTATGCCGTGACCGACGCCGTTC
TGGCTCCTCATATCGGGGGGGAGGCTGGGAGCTCACATGCCCCGCCCCCGGCCCTCACCCTCATCTTCGA
CCGCCATCCCATCGCCGCCCTCCTGTGCTACCCGGCCGCGCGATACCTTATGGGCAGCATGACCCCCCA
